>Addgene plasmid #202234 | pBC070 | addgene full sequence | sequence record 420657 | Addgene NGS Result
ACAGGAGGCCGCCTAGGCCGCGGCCGCGCGAATTTGCCGAATTCGGATCCGGAGGGAGTGTGGGCGGACA
ATAAAGTCTTAAACTGAACAAAATAGATCTAAACTATGACAATAAAGTCTTAAACTAGACAGAATAGTTG
TAAACTGAAATCAGTCCAGTTATGCTGTGAAAAAGCATACTGGACTTTTGTTATGGCTAAAGCAAACTCT
TCATTTTCTGAAGTGCAAATTGCCCGTCGTATTAAAGAGGGGCGTGGCGCTGCAAGAATTCAAGCTTGGA
GGACTCCTGTTGATAGATCCAGTAATGACCTCAGAACTCCATCTGGATTTGTTCAGAACGCTCGGTTGCC
GCCGGGCGTTTTTTATTGGTGAGAATCCAAGCTAGACTGCGATGAGTGGCAGGGCGGGGCGTAATTTCTT
AAGGCAGTTATTGGTGCCCTTAAACGCCTGGGGTAATGACTCTCTAGCTTGAGGCATCAAATAAAACGAA
AGGCTCAGTCGAAAGACTGGGCCTTTCGTTTTATCTGTTGTTTGTCGGTGAACGCTCTCCTGAGTAGGAC
AAATCCGCCCGCCGCTGCAAGAATTCAAGCTTGGAGGAAGTTCCTATACTTTCTAGAGAATAGGAACTTC
GGAATAGGAACTTCAAGATCCCCTGATTCCCTTTGTCAACAGCAATGGATCGAATTGACATAAGCCTGTT
CGGTTCGTAAACTGTAATGCAAGTAGCGTATGCGCTCACGCAACTGGTCCAGAACCTTGACCGAACGCAG
CGGTGGTAACGGCGCAGTGGCGGTTTTCATGGCTTGTTATGACTGTTTTTTTGTACAGTCTATGCCTCGG
GCATCCAAGCAGCAAGCGCGTTACGCCGTGGGTCGATGTTTGATGTTATGGAGCAGCAACGATGTTACGC
AGCAGCAACGATGTTACGCAGCAGGGCAGTCGCCCTAAAACAAAGTTAGGTGGCTCAAGTATGGGCATCA
TTCGCACATGTAGGCTCGGCCCTGACCAAGTCAAATCCATGCGGGCTGCTCTTGATCTTTTCGGTCGTGA
GTTCGGAGACGTAGCCACCTACTCCCAACATCAGCCGGACTCCGATTACCTCGGGAACTTGCTCCGTAGT
AAGACATTCATCGCGCTTGCTGCCTTCGACCAAGAAGCGGTTGTTGGCGCTCTCGCGGCTTACGTTCTGC
CCAAGTTTGAGCAGCCGCGTAGTGAGATCTATATCTATGATCTCGCAGTCTCCGGCGAGCACCGGAGGCA
GGGCATTGCCACCGCGCTCATCAATCTCCTCAAGCATGAGGCCAACGCGCTTGGTGCTTATGTGATCTAC
GTGCAAGCAGATTACGGTGACGATCCCGCAGTGGCTCTCTATACAAAGTTGGGCATACGGGAAGAAGTGA
TGCACTTTGATATCGACCCAAGTACCGCCACCTAACAATTCGTTCAAGCCGAGATCGGCTTCCCGGCCGC
GGAGTTGTTCGGTAAATTGTCACAACGCCGCGGCCAATTCGATCTAGAATTCCATTGAGTAAGTTTTTAA
GCACATCAGCTTCAAAAGCGCTCTGAAGTTCCTATACTTTCTAGAGAATAGGAACTTCGGAATAGGTACT
TCCGCTACTAGAATTCGAGCGGGGAATTTTTGACAATTAATCATCGGCTCGTATAATGTGTGGAATTGTG
AGCGGATAACAATTTTCACACAGGAAACAGCTAAATGGTGAGTAAAGGTGAAGAGTTGATTAAAGAGAAC
ATGCATATGAAGTTATACATGGAGGGAACTGTCAATAATCACCACTTTAAGTGTACATCAGAGGGTGAGG
GAAAGCCATACGAGGGAACCCAAACTATGAGAATCAAAGTAGTGGAGGGAGGTCCTCTTCCATTTGCTTT
TGATATACTAGCAACAAGTTTCATGTATGGTTCCAGGACCTTCATTAACCATACTCAGGGAATCCCTGAC
TTCTTTAAACAGTCTTTTCCTGAAGGTTTTACATGGGAGAGGGTTACCACTTACGAGGACGGTGGAGTCT
TGACAGCAACCCAGGACACTTCATTACAAGATGGATGCCTAATATACAATGTGAAAATTAGGGGTGTGAA
TTTCCCTAGTAACGGACCAGTTATGCAGAAGAAAACACTAGGTTGGGAAGCTAATACTGAAATGTTGTAC
CCTGCCGACGGAGGTTTAGAAGGTAGATCCGACATGGCCCTTAAGCTAGTCGGAGGTGGACACTTGATCT
GTAACTTTAAAACCACATATAGGTCTAAGAAGCCAGCAAAGAATCTAAAAATGCCTGGTGTTTACTATGT
GGACCATAGACTAGAAAGGATAAAAGAAGCAGACAAAGAAACTTACGTGGAGCAACATGAGGTCGCCGTC
GCTAGGTATTGCGACTTACCTTCCAAGCTAGGTCACAAATTGAACGCTTAATTAGCTGAGCTTGGACTCC
TGTTGATAGATCCAGTAATGACCTCAGAACTCCATCTGGATTTGTTCAGAACGCTCGGTTGCCGCCGGGC
GTTTTTTATTGGTGAGAATCTCCCGCTTTACGAATTCCCATGGGGAGCATGCGGAGTTACGTCATCCCCA
CCTTCCGCTGCGTTCTTCATCGATGCCCGCTTAGTGATATGCTTAAAACTCCAAGCACAGCCTTCTCCCC
TGCGGAGATATATCCCACTCCTCGCCGAGGCTGCCATAATGCGGAGATATATCCCACTCCTCGCCGAGGC
TGCCATTAATGGCAAGTACAACTGAGCGAGTTCTCGAATCTAGCATTAATGCGAAACGCTTGACGTCAGC
CGACGGTTGTAGGCATTGGGGATGCTGGTTGTCATTGCCCCTCCTTCCTCTAAGTGATAAGGTTACTTCC
TCTAAATGACCAAGCAGGGTATCTAATCCTGTTAACGCTCGCTCAGAGAATTCGCATGCGGAGTCGAGGG
AGAACCAGATAAGTGAAATCTAGTTCCAAACTATTTTGTCATTTTTAATTTTCGTATTAGCTTACGACGC
TACACCCAGTTCCCATCTATTTTGTCACTCTTCCCTAAATAATCCTTAAAAACTCCATTTCCACCCCTCC
CAGTTCCCAACTATTTTGTCCGCCCACACGCTGAGCGAATTCCACGCTTGTGGAATTCCTCGAGGGAGTT
CACATATACCTGCCGTTCACTATTATTTAGTGAAATGAGATATTATGATATTTTCTGAATTGTGATTAAA
AAGGCAACTTTATGCCCATGCAACAGAAACTATAAAAAATACAGAGAATGAAAAGAAACAGATAGATTTT
TTAGTTCTTTAGGCCCGTAGTCTGCAAATCCTTTTATGATTTTCTATCAAACAAAAGAGGAAAATAGACC
AGTTGCAATCCAAACGAGAGTCTAATAGAATGAGGTCGAAAAGTAAATCGCGCGGGTTTGTTACTGATAA
AGCAGGCAAGACCTAAAATGTGTAAAGGGCAAAGTGTATACTTTGGCGTCACCCCTTACATATTTTAGGT
CTTTTTTTATTGTGCGTAACTAACTTGCCATCTTCAAACAGGAGGGCTGGAAGAAGCAGACCGCTAACAC
AGTACATAAAAAAGGAGACATGAACGATGAACATCAAAAAGTTTGCAAAACAAGCAACAGTATTAACCTT
TACTACCGCACTGCTGGCAGGAGGCGCAACTCAAGCGTTTGCGAAAGAAACGAACCAAAAGCCATATAAG
GAAACATACGGCATTTCCCATATTACACGCCATGATATGCTGCAAATCCCTGAACAGCAAAAAAATGAAA
AATATCAAGTTCCTGAATTCGATTCGTCCACAATTAAAAATATCTCTTCTGCAAAAGGCCTGGACGTTTG
GGACAGCTGGCCATTACAAAACGCTGACGGCACTGTCGCAAACTATCACGGCTACCACATCGTCTTTGCA
TTAGCCGGAGATCCTAAAAATGCGGATGACACATCGATTTACATGTTCTATCAAAAAGTCGGCGAAACTT
CTATTGACAGCTGGAAAAACGCTGGCCGCGTCTTTAAAGACAGCGACAAATTCGATGCAAATGATTCTAT
CCTAAAAGACCAAACACAAGAATGGTCAGGTTCAGCCACATTTACATCTGACGGAAAAATCCGTTTATTC
TACACTGATTTCTCCGGTAAACATTACGGCAAACAAACACTGACAACTGCACAAGTTAACGTATCAGCAT
CAGACAGCTCTTTGAACATCAACGGTGTAGAGGATTATAAATCAATCTTTGACGGTGACGGAAAAACGTA
TCAAAATGTACAGCAGTTCATCGATGAAGGCAACTACAGCTCAGGCGACAACCATACGCTGAGAGATCCT
CACTACGTAGAAGATAAAGGCCACAAATACTTAGTATTTGAAGCAAACACTGGAACTGAAGATGGCTACC
AAGGCGAAGAATCTTTATTTAACAAAGCATACTATGGCAAAAGCACATCATTCTTCCGTCAAGAAAGTCA
AAAACTTCTGCAAAGCGATAAAAAACGCACGGCTGAGTTAGCAAACGGCGCTCTCGGTATGATTGAGCTA
AACGATGATTACACACTGAAAAAAGTGATGAAACCGCTGATTGCATCTAACACAGTAACAGATGAAATTG
AACGCGCGAACGTCTTTAAAATGAACGGCAAATGGTACCTGTTCACTGACTCCCGCGGATCAAAAATGAC
GATTGACGGCATTACGTCTAACGATATTTACATGCTTGGTTATGTTTCTAATTCTTTAACTGGCCCATAC
AAGCCGCTGAACAAAACTGGCCTTGTGTTAAAAATGGATCTTGATCCTAACGATGTAACCTTTACTTACT
CACACTTCGCTGTACCTCAAGCGAAAGGAAACAATGTCGTGATTACAAGCTATATGACAAACAGAGGATT
CTACGCAGACAAACAATCAACGTTTGCGCCAAGCTTCCTGCTGAACATCAAAGGCAAGAAAACATCTGTT
GTCAAAGACAGCATCCTTGAACAAGGACAATTAACAGTTAACAAATAAATTCGCTGAGCGAGGATGCACA
TGTGACCGAGGGAAGCTTGCGGCCGCGTCGTGACTGGGAAAACCCTGGCGACTAGTCTTGGACTCCTGTT
GATAGATCCAGTAATGACCTCAGAACTCCATCTGGATTTGTTCAGAACGCTCGGTTGCCGCCGGGCGTTT
TTTATTGGTGAGAATCCAGGGGTCCCCAATAATTACGATTTAAATTTGTGTCTCAAAATCTCTGATGTTA
CATTGCACAAGATAAAAATATATCATCATGAACAATAAAACTGTCTGCTTACATAAACAGTAATACAAGG
GGTGTTATGAGCCATATTCAGCGTGAAACGAGCTGTAGCCGTCCGCGTCTGAACAGCAACATGGATGCGG
ATCTGTATGGCTATAAATGGGCGCGTGATAACGTGGGTCAGAGCGGCGCGACCATTTATCGTCTGTATGG
CAAACCGGATGCGCCGGAACTGTTTCTGAAACATGGCAAAGGCAGCGTGGCGAACGATGTGACCGATGAA
ATGGTGCGTCTGAACTGGCTGACCGAATTTATGCCGCTGCCGACCATTAAACATTTTATTCGCACCCCGG
ATGATGCGTGGCTGCTGACCACCGCGATTCCGGGCAAAACCGCGTTTCAGGTGCTGGAAGAATATCCGGA
TAGCGGCGAAAACATTGTGGATGCGCTGGCCGTGTTTCTGCGTCGTCTGCATAGCATTCCGGTGTGCAAC
TGCCCGTTTAACAGCGATCGTGTGTTTCGTCTGGCCCAGGCGCAGAGCCGTATGAACAACGGCCTGGTGG
ATGCGAGCGATTTTGATGATGAACGTAACGGCTGGCCGGTGGAACAGGTGTGGAAAGAAATGCATAAACT
GCTGCCGTTTAGCCCGGATAGCGTGGTGACCCACGGCGATTTTAGCCTGGATAACCTGATTTTCGATGAA
GGCAAACTGATTGGCTGCATTGATGTGGGCCGTGTGGGCATTGCGGATCGTTATCAGGATCTGGCCATTC
TGTGGAACTGCCTGGGCGAATTTAGCCCGAGCCTGCAAAAACGTCTGTTTCAGAAATATGGCATTGATAA
TCCGGATATGAACAAACTGCAATTTCATCTGATGCTGGATGAATTTTTCTAATAATTAATTGGACCGCGG
TCCGCGCGTTGTCCTTTTCCGCTGCATAACCCTGCTTCGGGGTCATTATAGCGATTTTTTCGGTATATCC
ATCCTTTTTCGCACGATATACAGGATTTTGCCAAAGGGTTCGTGTAGACTTTCCTTGGTGTATCCAACGG
CGTCAGCCGGGCAGGATAGGTGAAGTAGGCCCACCCGCGAGCGGGTGTTCCTTCTTCACTGTCCCTTATT
CGCACCTGGCGGTGCTCAACGGGAATCCTGCTCTGCGAGGCTGGCCGTAGGCCGGCCGATCTGAAGATCA
GCAGTTCAACCTGTTGATAGTACGTACTAAGCTCTCATGTTTCACGTACTAAGCTCTCATGTTTAACGTA
CTAAGCTCTCATGTTTAACGAACTAAACCCTCATGGCTAACGTACTAAGCTCTCATGGCTAACGTACTAA
GCTCTCATGTTTCACGTACTAAGCTCTCATGTTTGAACAATAAAATTAATATAAATCAGCAACTTAAATA
GCCTCTAAGGTTTTAAGTTTTATAAGAAAAAAAAGAATATATAAGGCTTTTAAAGCCTTTAAGGTTTAAC
GGTTGTGGACAACAAGCCAGGGATGTAACGCACTGAGAAGCCCTTAGAGCCTCTCAAAGCAATTTTGAGT
GACACAGGAACACTTAACGGCTGACATGGGGCGCGCCCAGCTGTCTAGGGCGGCGGATTTGTCCTACTCA
GGAGAGCGTTCACCGACAAACAACAGATAAAACGAAAGGCCCAGTCTTTCGACTGAGCCTTTCGTTTTAT
TTGATGCCTTTAATTAAAGCGGATAACAATTTCAC
Features (pLannotate 1.2.2; 21 found; start..end, strand, type, name):
     59..258     -  mobile_element Tn7R (fragment): mini-Tn7 element (right end of the Tn7 transposon) Tn7
    282..376     +  terminator     lambda t0 terminator: transcription terminator from phage lambda
    386..415     +  CDS            CmR (fragment): chloramphenicol acetyltransferase confers resistance to chloramphenicol
    478..564     +  terminator     rrnB T1 terminator: Escherichia coli rrnB; transcription terminator T1 from the E. coli rrnB gene
    597..644     -  protein_bind   FRT: FLP-mediated recombination occurs in the 8-bp core sequence TCTAGAAA (Turan and Bode, 2011). FLP recombinase from the Saccharomyces cerevisiae 2μ plasmid
    685..713     +  promoter       Pc promoter: intI1 (promoter lies within the coding sequence); class 1 integron promoter
    902..1435    +  CDS            GmR: gentamycin acetyltransferase; aacC1; confers resistance to gentamycin
   1565..1598    -  protein_bind   FRT (minimal): supports FLP-mediated excision but not integration (Turan and Bode, 2011) FLP recombinase from the Saccharomyces cerevisiae 2μ plasmid
   1640..1668    +  promoter       tac promoter: strong E. coli promoter; hybrid between the trp and lac UV5 promoters
   1676..1692    +  protein_bind   lac operator: The lac repressor binds to the lac operator to inhibit transcription in E. coli. This inhibition can be relieved by adding lactose or isopropyl-β-D-thiogalactopyranoside (IPTG). lac repressor encoded by lacI
   1715..2425    +  CDS            rsTagRFP: rsTagRFP is a photoswitchable red fluorescent protein published in 2012, derived from Entacmaea quadricolor. It has high acid sensitivity.
   2445..2539    +  terminator     lambda t0 terminator: transcription terminator from phage lambda
   2943..3108    -  mobile_element Tn7L: mini-Tn7 element (left end of the Tn7 transposon) Tn7
   3151..3596    +  promoter       sacB promoter: sacR; sacB promoter and control region
   3597..5018    +  CDS            SacB: secreted levansucrase that renders bacterial growth sensitive to sucrose; Bacillus subtilis sacB; negative selection marker
   5066..5090    +  CDS            lacZα (fragment): LacZα fragment of β-galactosidase; lacZ fragment
   5101..5195    +  terminator     lambda t0 terminator: transcription terminator from phage lambda
   5327..6139    +  CDS            aphA1: KKA1_ECOLX - Also known as nptI. Protein inferred from homology: Swiss-Prot protein existence level 3. Resistance to kanamycin and structurally-related aminoglycosides, including amikacin. From Escherichia coli.
   6309..6417    +  oriT           oriT: incP origin of transfer
   6428..6816    +  rep_origin     R6K γ ori: γ replication origin from E. coli plasmid R6K; requires the R6K initiator protein pi for replication
   6847..6933    -  terminator     rrnB T1 terminator: Escherichia coli rrnB; transcription terminator T1 from the E. coli rrnB gene
