[The description below was written by a language model from this plasmid's Addgene catalogue record and pLannotate feature annotations shown in this document.]
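Description:
pBC070 is a low-copy, conjugative mini-Tn7 delivery plasmid built on the pBCC088 backbone and described as a "Level 2" assembly, used to insert a strain-specific synthetic DNA barcode (bc097) into bacterial chromosomes. It replicates from the R6K γ origin, which depends on the pi initiator protein. It is therefore maintained only in pir-positive E. coli hosts such as the diaminopimelic acid-auxotrophic donor strain BW29427, and it behaves as a suicide vector in recipients that lack pi. The backbone also carries an aphA1 kanamycin resistance gene for selection in E. coli, an incP oriT that allows mobilisation by conjugation, and a sacB cassette with its native promoter, which confers sucrose sensitivity and can serve as counter-selection against cells retaining the backbone.

The transposable payload lies between the Tn7R and Tn7L ends. It contains a gentamicin acetyltransferase gene (aacC1) driven by the class 1 integron Pc promoter and flanked by FRT sites, so the marker could in principle be excised by FLP recombinase after integration. Next to it is a red fluorescent protein reading frame, which the record calls tagRFP and the automated annotation matches to rsTagRFP. It is expressed from a tac promoter with a lac operator and followed by a lambda t0 terminator. Further lambda t0 and rrnB T1 terminators insulate the cassettes. The bc097 barcode is not annotated in the feature table. It may lie in the unannotated stretch before Tn7L, but the record does not give its position. No Tn7 transposase genes are annotated, so transposition functions would presumably have to be supplied from elsewhere. The associated publication uses such chromosomal barcodes to track near-isogenic bacterial strains simultaneously in plant microbiota.
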