Addgene plasmid #202234: pBC070
Purpose: Level 2 for strain-specific barcode DNA tag with bc097 through Tn7 bacterial insertion, Gentamicin selectable marker and tagRFP fluorescent marker
Depositing lab: Paul Schulze-Lefert. Depositing organization: Max Planck Institute for Plant Breeding Research. Publication: Chromosomal barcodes for simultaneous tracking of near-isogenic bacterial strains in plant microbiota. Ordon J, Thouin J, Nakano RT, Ma KW, Zhang P, Huettel B, Garrido-Oter R, Schulze-Lefert P. Nat Microbiol. 2024 Apr;9(4):1117-1129. doi: 10.1038/s41564-024-01619-8. Epub 2024 Mar 19. PubMed 38503974.
Backbone
  Vector backbone: pBCC088
  Vector type: Bacterial Expression
  Selectable markers: Gentamicin
Growth in bacteria
  Bacterial resistance: Kan + DAP
  Growth temperature: 37°C
  Growth strain: E.coli BW29427
  Growth instructions: Requires media that contains DAP. A supplement
  Copy number: Low Copy
Gene/Insert
  Gene/Insert name: bc097
  Species: Synthetic
  Cloning method: Restriction Enzyme; 5′ cloning site unknown (unknown if destroyed)
Terms and licenses: Academic/Nonprofit Terms; Industry Terms: Not Available to Industry
Depositor comments: This plasmid can be transformed into E. coli BW29427 supplemented with 50 µg/mL of diaminopimelic acid (DAP) or any Pir1 strain. Please visit https://doi.org/10.1101/2023.04.20.537712 for bioRxiv preprint.
How to cite: pBC070 was a gift from Paul Schulze-Lefert (Addgene plasmid # 202234 ; http://n2t.net/addgene:202234 ; RRID:Addgene_202234)
